>Addgene plasmid #123541 | pMK-psbA 5'UTR (delta 5'SL) | addgene full sequence | sequence record 247931 | Addgene NGS Result
CTAAATTGTAAGCGTTAATATTTTGTTAAAATTCGCGTTAAATTTTTGTTAAATCAGCTCATTTTTTAAC
CAATAGGCCGAAATCGGCAAAATCCCTTATAAATCAAAAGAATAGACCGAGATAGGGTTGAGTGGCCGCT
ACAGGGCGCTCCCATTCGCCATTCAGGCTGCGCAACTGTTGGGAAGGGCGTTTCGGTGCGGGCCTCTTCG
CTATTACGCCAGCTGGCGAAAGGGGGATGTGCTGCAAGGCGATTAAGTTGGGTAACGCCAGGGTTTTCCC
AGTCACGACGTTGTAAAACGACGGCCAGTGAGCGCGACGTAATACGACTCACTATAGGGCGAATTGAAGG
AAGGCCGTCAAGGCCGCATCAACGAGCTCGGTCTCATACTCTAGTGTGCTTGGGAGTCCCTGATGATTAA
ATAAACCAAGATTTTACCAATGTGAGACCGGTACCCTCTGGGCCTCATGGGCCTTCCTTTCACTGCCCGC
TTTCCAGTCGGGAAACCTGTCGTGCCAGCTGCATTAACATGGTCATAGCTGTTTCCTTGCGTATTGGGCG
CTCTCCGCTTCCTCGCTCACTGACTCGCTGCGCTCGGTCGTTCGGGTAAAGCCTGGGGTGCCTAATGAGC
AAAAGGCCAGCAAAAGGCCAGGAACCGTAAAAAGGCCGCGTTGCTGGCGTTTTTCCATAGGCTCCGCCCC
CCTGACGAGCATCACAAAAATCGACGCTCAAGTCAGAGGTGGCGAAACCCGACAGGACTATAAAGATACC
AGGCGTTTCCCCCTGGAAGCTCCCTCGTGCGCTCTCCTGTTCCGACCCTGCCGCTTACCGGATACCTGTC
CGCCTTTCTCCCTTCGGGAAGCGTGGCGCTTTCTCATAGCTCACGCTGTAGGTATCTCAGTTCGGTGTAG
GTCGTTCGCTCCAAGCTGGGCTGTGTGCACGAACCCCCCGTTCAGCCCGACCGCTGCGCCTTATCCGGTA
ACTATCGTCTTGAGTCCAACCCGGTAAGACACGACTTATCGCCACTGGCAGCAGCCACTGGTAACAGGAT
TAGCAGAGCGAGGTATGTAGGCGGTGCTACAGAGTTCTTGAAGTGGTGGCCTAACTACGGCTACACTAGA
AGAACAGTATTTGGTATCTGCGCTCTGCTGAAGCCAGTTACCTTCGGAAAAAGAGTTGGTAGCTCTTGAT
CCGGCAAACAAACCACCGCTGGTAGCGGTGGTTTTTTTGTTTGCAAGCAGCAGATTACGCGCAGAAAAAA
AGGATCTCAAGAAGATCCTTTGATCTTTTCTACGGGGTCTGACGCTCAGTGGAACGAAAACTCACGTTAA
GGGATTTTGGTCATGAGATTATCAAAAAGGATCTTCACCTAGATCCTTTTAAATTAAAAATGAAGTTTTA
AATCAATCTAAAGTATATATGAGTAAACTTGGTCTGACAGTTATTAGAAAAATTCATCCAGCAGACGATA
AAACGCAATACGCTGGCTATCCGGTGCCGCAATGCCATACAGCACCAGAAAACGATCCGCCCATTCGCCG
CCCAGTTCTTCCGCAATATCACGGGTGGCCAGCGCAATATCCTGATAACGATCCGCCACGCCCAGACGGC
CGCAATCAATAAAGCCGCTAAAACGGCCATTTTCCACCATAATGTTCGGCAGGCACGCATCACCATGGGT
CACCACCAGATCTTCGCCATCCGGCATGCTCGCTTTCAGACGCGCAAACAGCTCTGCCGGTGCCAGGCCC
TGATGTTCTTCATCCAGATCATCCTGATCCACCAGGCCCGCTTCCATACGGGTACGCGCACGTTCAATAC
GATGTTTCGCCTGATGATCAAACGGACAGGTCGCCGGGTCCAGGGTATGCAGACGACGCATGGCATCCGC
CATAATGCTCACTTTTTCTGCCGGCGCCAGATGGCTAGACAGCAGATCCTGACCCGGCACTTCGCCCAGC
AGCAGCCAATCACGGCCCGCTTCGGTCACCACATCCAGCACCGCCGCACACGGAACACCGGTGGTGGCCA
GCCAGCTCAGACGCGCCGCTTCATCCTGCAGCTCGTTCAGCGCACCGCTCAGATCGGTTTTCACAAACAG
CACCGGACGACCCTGCGCGCTCAGACGAAACACCGCCGCATCAGAGCAGCCAATGGTCTGCTGCGCCCAA
TCATAGCCAAACAGACGTTCCACCCACGCTGCCGGGCTACCCGCATGCAGGCCATCCTGTTCAATCATAC
TCTTCCTTTTTCAATATTATTGAAGCATTTATCAGGGTTATTGTCTCATGAGCGGATACATATTTGAATG
TATTTAGAAAAATAAACAAATAGGGGTTCCGCGCACATTTCCCCGAAAAGTGCCAC
Features (pLannotate 1.2.2; 8 found; start..end, strand, type, name):
      3..134     -  rep_origin     M13 ori (fragment): M13 bacteriophage origin of replication; arrow indicates direction of (+) strand synthesis
    155..311     -  CDS            lacZα (fragment): LacZα fragment of β-galactosidase; lacZ fragment
    320..338     +  promoter       T7 promoter: promoter for bacteriophage T7 RNA polymerase
    480..527     -  CDS            lacI (fragment): lac repressor; lacI; The lac repressor binds to the lac operator to inhibit transcription in E. coli. This inhibition can be relieved by adding lactose or isopropyl-β-D-thiogalactopyranoside (IPTG).
    564..604     -  rep_origin     RSF ori (fragment): Plasmids containing the RSF 1030 origin of replication can be propagated in E. coli cells that contain additional plasmids with compatible origins.
    682..1270    -  rep_origin     ori: high-copy-number ColE1/pMB1/pBR322/pUC origin of replication
   1444..2238    -  CDS            NeoR/KanR: aminoglycoside phosphotransferase confers resistance to neomycin, kanamycin, and G418 (Geneticin®)
   2239..2343    -  promoter       AmpR promoter: bla
