[The description below was written by a language model from this plasmid's Addgene catalogue record and pLannotate feature annotations shown in this document.]
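Description:
pMK-psbA 5'UTR (delta 5'SL) is a small (about 2.4 kb) synthetic-biology part plasmid from the MoChlo kit, a modular cloning toolbox for chloroplast biotechnology. It is built on the pMK-RQ gene-synthesis backbone and is maintained in E. coli as a high-copy plasmid through a ColE1/pUC-type origin of replication. Selection is with kanamycin, conferred by an aminoglycoside phosphotransferase (NeoR/KanR) gene that the annotation shows lying directly downstream of the bla (AmpR) promoter.

The payload is a synthesized chloroplast 5' untranslated region derived from psbA, described by the depositor as a 5'UTR fusion designed for Golden Gate cloning. The "delta 5'SL" in the name suggests a variant lacking a 5' stem-loop, but the record does not spell this out. It also does not give the source species, the type IIS enzyme, or the overhangs that flank the part. The automated feature table does not annotate the insert itself. By elimination, the insert probably sits in the unannotated stretch following the T7 promoter, although this is an inference.

The remaining annotated features are short fragments of an M13 origin, lacZα, lacI and an RSF origin. These look like backbone remnants or partial similarity hits rather than functional elements.

As a basic-level part, the plasmid carries no complete expression cassette of its own. Its expected use is as a donor of a 5'UTR module, to be assembled with promoters, coding sequences and 3'UTRs from the same kit into transcription units for chloroplast transformation vectors. A variant 5'UTR of this kind would presumably serve to alter or compare the expression of plastid transgenes.
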