Addgene plasmid #123541: pMK-psbA 5'UTR (delta 5'SL)
Purpose: MoChlo kit
Depositing lab: Scott Lenaghan & C. Neal Stewart. Depositing organization: University of Tennessee Institute of Agriculture. Publication: MoChlo: A versatile modular cloning toolbox for chloroplast biotechnology. Occhialini A, Piatek A, Pfotenhauer AC, Frazier TP, Stewart CN, Lenaghan S. Plant Physiol. 2019 Jan 24. pii: pp.18.01220. doi: 10.1104/pp.18.01220. PubMed 30679266.
Backbone
  Vector backbone: pMK-RQ
  Vector type: Synthetic Biology
Growth in bacteria
  Bacterial resistance: Kanamycin, 50 μg/mL
  Growth temperature: 37°C
  Growth strain: Top10
  Copy number: High Copy
Gene/Insert
  Gene/Insert name: psbA 5'UTR (delta 5'SL)
  Cloning method: Restriction Enzyme; 5′ cloning site Unknown (unknown if destroyed)
Terms and licenses: Academic/Nonprofit Terms; Industry Terms: Not Available to Industry
Depositor comments: All inserts have been produced by gene synthesis and cloned in the indicated backbone vector. The insert is a chloroplast 5'UTR fusion designed for Golden-Gate cloning. The Original Material was developed in the performance of research that was funded by Grant Nos. ARPA-E: DE-AR000660 & DARPA: D17AC00016.
How to cite: pMK-psbA 5'UTR (delta 5'SL) was a gift from Scott Lenaghan & C. Neal Stewart (Addgene plasmid # 123541 ; http://n2t.net/addgene:123541 ; RRID:Addgene_123541)
