>Addgene plasmid #123541 | pMK-psbA 5'UTR (delta 5'SL) | depositor partial sequence | sequence record 235705 | psbA 5'UTR (delta 5'SL)
CTAGTGTGCTTGGGAGTCCCTGATGATTAAATAAACCAAGATTTTACC
